>Addgene plasmid #41184 | pBabe(SV40)-Cytochrome C-GFP | addgene partial sequence | sequence record 73850 | EGFP-N 5'-CGTCGCCGTCCAGCTCGACCAG-3'
GCTCCTCGCCCTTGCTCACCATGGTGGCGACCGGTGGATCTTTCTCATTAGTAGCCTTTTTAAGATAAGC
TATTAGGTCTGCCCTTTCTCCCTTCTTCTTAATTCCAGCGAAGATCATTTTTGTTCCAGGGATGTACTTT
TTGGGATTCTCCAAATACTCCATCAGGGTATCCTCTCCCCAGGTGATGCCTTTGTTCTTGTTGGCATCTG
TGTAAGAGAATCCAGCAGCCTGGCCTGTCTTCCGCCCGAACAGACCGTGGAGATTTGGTCCAGTCTTATG
CTTGCCTCCCTTTTCCACAGTGTGGCACTGGGCACACTTCTGAACAAAAATCTTCTTGCCTTTTTCAACA
TCACCCATGGTGGCAAGCTTTTTGCAAAAGCCTAGGCCTCCAAAAAAGCCTCCTCACTACTTCTGGAATA
GCTCAGAGGCCGAGGCGGCCTCGGCCTCTGCATAAATAAAAAAAATTAGTCAGCCATGGGGCGGAGAATG
GGCGGAACTGGGCGGAGTTAGGGGCGGGATGGGCGGAGTTAGGGGCGGGACTATGGTTGCTGACTAATTG
AGATGCATGCTTTGCATACTTCTGCCTGCTGGGGAGCCTGGGGACTTTCCACACCTGGTTGCTGACTAAT
TGAGATGCATGCTTTGCATACTTCTGCCTGCTGGGGAGCCTGGGGACTTTCCACACCCTAACTGACACAC
ATTCCACAGGGTCGACCACTGTGCTGGCGAATTCCTACGTACCACCACACTGGGATCCGGCCGGCGCCTA
GAGAAGGAGTGAGGGCTGGATAAAGGGAGGATCGAGGCGGGGTCGAACGAGGAGGTTCAAGGGGGAGAGA
CGGGGCGGATGGAGGAAGAGGAGGCGGAGGCTTAGGGTGTACAAAGGGCTTGACCCAGGGAGGGGGGTCA
AAAGCCAAGGCTTCCCAGGTCACGATGTAGGGACCTGGTCTGGGTGTCCATGC
