>Addgene plasmid #41184 | pBabe(SV40)-Cytochrome C-GFP | addgene partial sequence | sequence record 75107 | pBABE-3
GGCGAATTCCTACGTACCACCACACTGGGATCCGGCCGGCGCCTAGAGAAGGAGTGAGGGCTGGATAAAG
GGAGGATCGAGGCGGGGTCGAACGAGGAGGTTCAAGGGGGAGAGACGGGGCGGATGGAGGAAGAGGAGGC
GGAGGCTTAGGGTGTACAAAGGGCTTGACCCAGGGAGGGGGGTCAAAAGCCAAGGCTTCCCAGGTCACGA
TGTAGGGGACCTGGTCTGGGTGTCCATGCGGGCCAGGTGAAAAGACCTTGATCTTAACCTGGGTGATGAG
GTCTCGGTTAAAGGTGCCGTCTCGCGGCCATCCGACGTTAAAGGTTGGCCATTCTGCAGAGCAGAAGGTA
ACCCAACGTCTCTTCTTGACATCTACCGACTGGTTGTGAGCGATCCGCTCGACATCTTTCCAGTGACCTA
AGGTCAAACTTAAGGGAGTGGTAACAGTCTGGCCCTAATTTTCAGACAAATACAGAAACACAGTCAGACA
GAGACAACACAGAACGATGCTGCAGCGCTGCAGCAGACAAGACGCGCGGCTTCGGTTCCAAACCGAAAGC
AAAAATTCAGACGGAGGCGGGAACTGTTTTAGGTTCTCGTCTCCTACCAGAACCACATATCCTGACGGGG
TCGGATTCCACATCGACTCCCTTCCTCAGGTCGGGCCACAAAAACGGCCCCCAAAGTCCCTGGGACGTCT
CCCAGGGTTGCGGCCGGGTGTTCAGAACTCGTCAGTTCCACCACGGGTCCGCCAGATACAGAGCTAGTTA
GCTAACTAGTACCGACGCAGGCGCATAAAATCAGTCATAGACACTAGAC
