[The description below was written by a language model from this plasmid's Addgene catalogue record.]
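Description:
pBabe(SV40)-Cytochrome C-GFP is a retroviral mammalian expression plasmid built on the pBabe backbone, a Moloney murine leukemia virus-derived vector family in which long terminal repeats and a packaging signal allow the region between the LTRs to be packaged into retroviral particles and stably integrated into target cells. The catalogue lists a total size of about 5.3 kb on a roughly 5 kb backbone. In bacteria it is selected with ampicillin, and it is propagated in a recombination-deficient strain, as is typical for plasmids carrying repeated LTR sequences. The copy number is not recorded, and no feature table is provided, so the exact arrangement of backbone elements cannot be confirmed from the record.

The payload is a fusion of mouse cytochrome c to GFP, inserted between HindIII and ClaI sites, both of which are retained. This fragment replaces the puromycin resistance gene that normally sits downstream of the internal SV40 promoter in pBabe, so the fusion is driven by the SV40 promoter rather than by the viral LTR. As a result, the vector no longer carries its mammalian drug-selection marker, and the record does not list any replacement. Transduced or transfected cells would therefore presumably be identified by GFP fluorescence.

The associated publication concerns the kinetics of cytochrome c release during apoptosis. This fits use of the construct as a live-cell fluorescent reporter, in which the redistribution of cytochrome c-GFP from mitochondria into the cytosol marks mitochondrial outer membrane permeabilization in individual cells.
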