Addgene plasmid #41184: pBabe(SV40)-Cytochrome C-GFP
Depositing lab: Douglas Green. Depositing organization: La Jolla Institute for Immunology. Publication: The coordinate release of cytochrome c during apoptosis is rapid, complete and kinetically invariant. Goldstein JC, Waterhouse NJ, Juin P, Evan GI, Green DR. Nat Cell Biol. 2000 Mar;2(3):156-62. 10.1038/35004029 PubMed 10707086.
Backbone
  Vector backbone: pBabe
  Backbone size w/o insert (bp): 5000
  Total vector size (bp): 5330
  Modifications to backbone: Puromycin resistance gene was cut out with HindIII and ClaI, and replaced with Cytochrome C-GFP fragment
  Vector type: Mammalian Expression, Retroviral
Growth in bacteria
  Bacterial resistance: Ampicillin, 100 μg/mL
  Growth temperature: 30°C
  Growth strain: Stbl3
  Copy number: Unknown
Gene/Insert
  Gene/Insert name: Cytochrome C-GFP (alt name: cytog)
  Species: M. musculus (mouse)
  Promoter: SV40
  Cloning method: Restriction Enzyme; 5′ cloning site HindIII (not destroyed); 3′ cloning site ClaI (not destroyed)
  Sequencing primers: 5′ ctttatccagccctcac; 3′ accctaactgacacacattcc
Terms and licenses: Academic/Nonprofit Terms; Industry Terms: Not Available to Industry
How to cite: pBabe(SV40)-Cytochrome C-GFP was a gift from Douglas Green (Addgene plasmid # 41184 ; http://n2t.net/addgene:41184 ; RRID:Addgene_41184)
